>Addgene plasmid #244633 | CL20_mEGFP_FOidr_081 | addgene full sequence | sequence record 487989 | Addgene NGS Result
AAAAAAAAACAGCCGCCGCCACCGGAAAGCGGTCCGGAGCAGTCGAAGCAGAAAAAGGTGGCACCGCGTC
CGTCTATTCCGGTGAAGCAAAAACCCAAAGAGAAGGAAAAGCCTCCGCCCGTAAACAAACAAGAAAACGC
AGGCACCTTGAATATTTTGTCCACCCTGAGTAACGGTAACAGCAGCAAGCAAAAGATTCCGGCGGATGGT
GTGCACCGTATCCGTGTGTGAACCGGTTCTAGATAAGATTACGGTACCTTTAAGACCAATGACTTACAAG
GCAGCTGTAGATCTTAGCCACTTTTTAAAAGAAAAGGGGGGACTGGAAGGGCTAATTCACTCCCAAAGAA
GACAAGATCTGCTTTTTGCCTGTACTGGGTCTCTCTGGTTAGACCAGATCTGAGCCTGGGAGCTCTCTGG
CTAACTAGGGAACCCACTGCTTAAGCCTCAATAAAGCTTCAGCTGCTCGAGCTAGCAGATCTTTTTCCCT
CTGCCAAAAATTATGGGGACATCATGAAGCCCCTTGAGCATCTGACTTCTGGCTAATAAAGGAAATTTAT
TTTCATTGCAATAGTGTGTTGGAATTTTTTGTGTCTCTCACTCGGAAGGACATATGGGAGGGCAAATCAT
TTAAAACATCAGAATGAGTATTTGGTTTAGAGTTTGGCAACATATGCCCATATGCTGGCTGCCATGAACA
AAGGTTGGCTATAAAGAGGTCATCAGTATATGAAACAGCCCCCTGCTGTCCATTCCTTATTCCATAGAAA
AGCCTTGACTTGAGGTTAGATTTTTTTTATATTTTGTTTTGTGTTATTTTTTTCTTTAACATCCCTAAAA
TTTTCCTTACATGTTTTACTAGCCAGATTTTTCCTCCTCTCCTGACTACTCCCAGTCATAGCTGTCCCTC
TTCTCTTATGGAGATCCCTCGACCTGCAGCCCAAGCTTGGCGTAATCATGGTCATAGCTGTTTCCTGTGT
GAAATTGTTATCCGCTCACAATTCCACACAACATACGAGCCGGAAGCATAAAGTGTAAAGCCTGGGGTGC
CTAATGAGTGAGCTAACTCACATTAATTGCGTTGCGCTCACTGCCCGCTTTCCAGTCGGGAAACCTGTCG
TGCCAGCGGATCCGCATCTCAATTAGTCAGCAACCATAGTCCCGCCCCTAACTCCGCCCATCCCGCCCCT
AACTCCGCCCAGTTCCGCCCATTCTCCGCCCCATGGCTGACTAATTTTTTTTATTTATGCAGAGGCCGAG
GCCGCCTCGGCCTCTGAGCTATTCCAGAAGTAGTGAGGAGGCTTTTTTGGAGGCCTAGGCTTTTGCAAAA
AGCTAACTTGTTTATTGCAGCTTATAATGGTTACAAATAAAGCAATAGCATCACAAATTTCACAAATAAA
GCATTTTTTTCACTGCATTCTAGTTGTGGTTTGTCCAAACTCATCAATGTATCTTATCATGTCTGGATCC
GCTGCATTAATGAATCGGCCAACGCGCGGGGAGAGGCGGTTTGCGTATTGGGCGCTCTTCCGCTTCCTCG
CTCACTGACTCGCTGCGCTCGGTCGTTCGGCTGCGGCGAGCGGTATCAGCTCACTCAAAGGCGGTAATAC
GGTTATCCACAGAATCAGGGGATAACGCAGGAAAGAACATGTGAGCAAAAGGCCAGCAAAAGGCCAGGAA
CCGTAAAAAGGCCGCGTTGCTGGCGTTTTTCCATAGGCTCCGCCCCCCTGACGAGCATCACAAAAATCGA
CGCTCAAGTCAGAGGTGGCGAAACCCGACAGGACTATAAAGATACCAGGCGTTTCCCCCTGGAAGCTCCC
TCGTGCGCTCTCCTGTTCCGACCCTGCCGCTTACCGGATACCTGTCCGCCTTTCTCCCTTCGGGAAGCGT
GGCGCTTTCTCATAGCTCACGCTGTAGGTATCTCAGTTCGGTGTAGGTCGTTCGCTCCAAGCTGGGCTGT
GTGCACGAACCCCCCGTTCAGCCCGACCGCTGCGCCTTATCCGGTAACTATCGTCTTGAGTCCAACCCGG
TAAGACACGACTTATCGCCACTGGCAGCAGCCACTGGTAACAGGATTAGCAGAGCGAGGTATGTAGGCGG
TGCTACAGAGTTCTTGAAGTGGTGGCCTAACTACGGCTACACTAGAAGAACAGTATTTGGTATCTGCGCT
CTGCTGAAGCCAGTTACCTTCGGAAAAAGAGTTGGTAGCTCTTGATCCGGCAAACAAACCACCGCTGGTA
GCGGTGGTTTTTTTGTTTGCAAGCAGCAGATTACGCGCAGAAAAAAAGGATCTCAAGAAGATCCTTTGAT
CTTTTCTACGGGGTCTGACGCTCAGTGGAACGAAAACTCACGTTAAGGGATTTTGGTCATGAGATTATCA
AAAAGGATCTTCACCTAGATCCTTTTAAATTAAAAATGAAGTTTTAAATCAATCTAAAGTATATATGAGT
AAACTTGGTCTGACAGTTACCAATGCTTAATCAGTGAGGCACCTATCTCAGCGATCTGTCTATTTCGTTC
ATCCATAGTTGCCTGACTCCCCGTCGTGTAGATAACTACGATACGGGAGGGCTTACCATCTGGCCCCAGT
GCTGCAATGATACCGCGAGACCCACGCTCACCGGCTCCAGATTTATCAGCAATAAACCAGCCAGCCGGAA
GGGCCGAGCGCAGAAGTGGTCCTGCAACTTTATCCGCCTCCATCCAGTCTATTAATTGTTGCCGGGAAGC
TAGAGTAAGTAGTTCGCCAGTTAATAGTTTGCGCAACGTTGTTGCCATTGCTACAGGCATCGTGGTGTCA
CGCTCGTCGTTTGGTATGGCTTCATTCAGCTCCGGTTCCCAACGATCAAGGCGAGTTACATGATCCCCCA
TGTTGTGCAAAAAAGCGGTTAGCTCCTTCGGTCCTCCGATCGTTGTCAGAAGTAAGTTGGCCGCAGTGTT
ATCACTCATGGTTATGGCAGCACTGCATAATTCTCTTACTGTCATGCCATCCGTAAGATGCTTTTCTGTG
ACTGGTGAGTACTCAACCAAGTCATTCTGAGAATAGTGTATGCGGCGACCGAGTTGCTCTTGCCCGGCGT
CAATACGGGATAATACCGCGCCACATAGCAGAACTTTAAAAGTGCTCATCATTGGAAAACGTTCTTCGGG
GCGAAAACTCTCAAGGATCTTACCGCTGTTGAGATCCAGTTCGATGTAACCCACTCGTGCACCCAACTGA
TCTTCAGCATCTTTTACTTTCACCAGCGTTTCTGGGTGAGCAAAAACAGGAAGGCAAAATGCCGCAAAAA
AGGGAATAAGGGCGACACGGAAATGTTGAATACTCATACTCTTCCTTTTTCAATATTATTGAAGCATTTA
TCAGGGTTATTGTCTCATGAGCGGATACATATTTGAATGTATTTAGAAAAATAAACAAATAGGGGTTCCG
CGCACATTTCCCCGAAAAGTGCCACCTGGGTCGACATTGATTATTGACTAGTTATTAATAGTAATCAATT
ACGGGGTCATTAGTTCATAGCCCATATATGGAGTTCCGCGTTACATAACTTACGGTAAATGGCCCGCCTG
GCTGACCGCCCAACGACCCCCGCCCATTGACGTCAATAATGACGTATGTTCCCATAGTAACGCCAATAGG
GACTTTCCATTGACGTCAATGGGTGGAGTATTTACGGTAAACTGCCCACTTGGCAGTACATCAAGTGTAT
CATATGCCAAGTACGCCCCCTATTGACGTCAATGACGGTAAATGGCCCGCCTGGCATTATGCCCAGTACA
TGACCTTATGGGACTTTCCTACTTGGCAGTACATCTACGTATTAGTCATCGCTATTACCATGGGAGGCGT
GGCCTGGGCGGGACTGGGGAGTGGCGAGCCCTCAGATCCTGCATATAAGCAGCTGCTTTTTGCCTGTACT
GGGTCTCTCTGGTTAGACCAGATCTGAGCCTGGGAGCTCTCTGGCTAACTAGGGAACCCACTGCTTAAGC
CTCAATAAAGCTTGCCTTGAGTGCTTCAAGTAGTGTGTGCCCGTCTGTTGTGTGACTCTGGTAACTAGAG
ATCCCTCAGACCCTTTTAGTCAGTGTGGAAAATCTCTAGCAGTGGCGCCCGAACAGGGACTTGAAAGCGA
AAGGGAAACCAGAGGAGCTCTCTCGACGCAGGACTCGGCTTGCTGAAGCGCGCACGGCAAGAGGCGAGGG
GCGGCGACTGGTGAGTACGCCAAAAATTTTGACTAGCGGAGGCTAGAAGGAGAGAGATGGGTGCGAGAGC
GTCAGTATTAAGCGGGGGAGAATTAGATCGCGATGGGAAAAAATTCGGTTAAGGCCAGGGGGAAAGAAAA
AATATAAATTAAAACATATAGTATGGGCAAGCAGGGAGCTAGAACGATTCGCAGTTAATACTGGCCTGTT
AGAAACATCAGAAGGCTGTAGACAAATACTGGGACAGCTACAACCATCCCTTCAGACAGGATCAGAAGAA
CTTAGATCATTATATAATACAGTAGCAACCCTCTATTGTGTGCATCAAAGGATAGAGATAAAAGACACCA
AGGAAGCTTTAGACAAGATAGAGGAAGAGCAAAACAAAAGTAAGAAAAAAGCACAGCAAGCAGCAGGATC
TTCAGACCTGGAAATTCCCTACAATCCCCAAAGTCAAGGAGTAGTAGAATCTATGAATAAAGAATTAAAG
AAAATTATAGGACAGGTAAGAGATCAGGCTGAACATCTTAAGACAGCAGTACAAATGGCAGTATTCATCC
ACAATTTTAAAAGAAAAGGGGGGATTGGGGGGTACAGTGCAGGGGAAAGAATAGTAGACATAATAGCAAC
AGACATACAAACTAAAGAATTACAAAAACAAATTACAAAAATTCAAAATTTTCGGGTTTATTACAGGGAC
AGCAGAAATCCACTTTGGAAAGGACCAGCAAAGCTCCTCTGGAAAGGTGAAGGGGCAGTAGTAATACAAG
ATAATAGTGACATAAAAGTAGTGCCAAGAAGAAAAGCAAAGATCATTAGGGATTATGGAAAACAGATGGC
AGGTGATGATTGTGTGGCAAGTAGACAGGATGAGGATTAGAACATGGAAAAGTTTAGTAAAACACCATAA
GGAGGAGATATGAGGGACAATTGGAGAAGTGAATTATATAAATATAAAGTAGTAAAAATTGAACCATTAG
GAGTAGCACCCACCAAGGCAAAGAGAAGAGTGGTGCAGAGAGAAAAAAGAGCAGTGGGAATAGGAGCTTT
GTTCCTTGGGTTCTTGGGAGCAGCAGGAAGCACTATGGGCGCAGCGTCAATGACGCTGACGGTACAGGCC
AGACAATTATTGTCTGGTATAGTGCAGCAGCAGAACAATTTGCTGAGGGCTATTGAGGCGCAACAGCATC
TGTTGCAACTCACAGTCTGGGGCATCAAGCAGCTCCAGGCAAGAATCCTGGCTGTGGAAAGATACCTAAA
GGATCAACAGCTCCTGGGGATTTGGGGTTGCTCTGGAAAACTCATTTGCACCACTGCTGTGCCTTGGAAT
GCTAGTTGGAGTAATAAATCTCTGGAACAGATTTGGAATCACACGACCTGGATGGAGTGGGACAGAGAAA
TTAACAATTACACAAGCTTAATACACTCCTTAATTGAAGAATCGCAAAACCAGCAAGAAAAGAATGAACA
AGAATTATTGGAATTAGATAAATGGGCAAGTTTGTGGAATTGGTTTAACATAACAAATTGGCTGTGGTAT
ATAAAATTATTCATAATGATAGTAGGAGGCTTGGTAGGTTTAAGAATAGTTTTTGCTGTACTTTCTATAG
TGAATAGAGTTAGGCAGGGATATTCACCATTATCGTTTCAGACCCACCTCCCAACCCCGAGGGGACCGAG
CTCAAGCTTCGAACGCGTGCTAGTTATTAATAGTAATCAATTACGGGGTCATTAGTTCATAGCCCATATA
TGGAGTTCCGCGTTACATAACTTACGGTAAATGGCCCGCCTGGCTGACCGCCCAACGACCCCCGCCCATT
GACGTCAATAATGACGTATGTTCCCATAGTAACGCCAATAGGGACTTTCCATTGACGTCAATGGGTGGAG
TATTTACGGTAAACTGCCCACTTGGCAGTACATCAAGTGTATCATATGCCAAGTACGCCCCCTATTGACG
TCAATGACGGTAAATGGCCCGCCTGGCATTATGCCCAGTACATGACCTTATGGGACTTTCCTACTTGGCA
GTACATCTACGTATTAGTCATCGCTATTACCATGGTGATGCGGTTTTGGCAGTACATCAATGGGCGTGGA
TAGCGGTTTGACTCACGGGGATTTCCAAGTCTCCACCCCATTGACGTCAATGGGAGTTTGTTTTGGCACC
AAAATCAACGGGACTTTCCAAAATGTCGTAACAACTCCGCCCCATTGACGCAAATGGGCGGTAGGCGTGT
ACGGTGGGAGGTCTATATAAGCAGAGCTCGTTTAGTGAACCGGGCTCGTTTAGTGAACCGAATTCTGCAG
TCGACGGTACCGCGGGCCCGGGATCCACCGGTCGCCACCATGGTGAGCAAGGGCGAGGAGCTGTTCACCG
GGGTGGTGCCCATCCTGGTCGAGCTGGACGGCGACGTAAACGGCCACAAGTTCAGCGTGTCCGGCGAGGG
CGAGGGCGATGCCACCTACGGCAAGCTGACCCTGAAGTTCATCTGCACCACCGGCAAGCTGCCCGTGCCC
TGGCCCACCCTCGTGACCACCCTGACCTACGGCGTGCAGTGCTTCAGCCGCTACCCCGACCACATGAAGC
AGCACGACTTCTTCAAGTCCGCCATGCCCGAAGGCTACGTCCAGGAGCGCACCATCTTCTTCAAGGACGA
CGGCAACTACAAGACCCGCGCCGAGGTGAAGTTCGAGGGCGACACCCTGGTGAACCGCATCGAGCTGAAG
GGCATCGACTTCAAGGAGGACGGCAACATCCTGGGGCACAAGCTGGAGTACAACTACAACAGCCACAACG
TCTATATCATGGCCGACAAGCAGAAGAACGGCATCAAGGTGAACTTCAAGATCCGCCACAACATCGAGGA
CGGCAGCGTGCAGCTCGCCGACCACTACCAGCAGAACACCCCCATCGGCGACGGCCCCGTGCTGCTGCCC
GACAACCACTACCTGAGCACCCAGTCCAAGCTGAGCAAAGACCCCAACGAGAAGCGCGATCACATGGTCC
TGCTGGAGTTCGTGACCGCCGCCGGGATCACTCTCGGCATGGACGAGCTGTACAAGGGCGGAAGCGGAGG
CTCCGGGGGAAGTGCGGCCGCTTCCCGGTGGATGCCATCCAAGGCGTACCTGCAGAAACAGGCCAAGGCA
GTTAAGAAAAAAGAGAAAAAATCCAAGACTTCTGAGAAAAAGGACAGCAAGGAGTCGAGCGTCGTCAAGA
ATGTGGTAGATAGCTCCCAGAAGCCCACGCCGAGCGCTCGTGAAGACCCGGCACCAAAAAAGAGCAGCTC
TGAGCCTCCGCCGCGGAAACCGGTGGAAGAGAAAAGTGAAGAAGGTAATGTTAGCGCACCGGGCCCGGAG
TCCAAGCAGGCCACGACTCCAGCTAGTCGTAAATCTTCCAAACAGGTTTCACAACCGGCCTTGGTCATTC
CGCCGCAGCCGCCGACCACAGGTCCGCCGCGCAAAGAGGTGCCGAAGACCACCCCTAGCGAGCCG
Features (pLannotate 1.2.2; 29 found; start..end, strand, type, name):
    254..322     +  CDS            nef (fragment): NEF_HV1Z2 - Experimental evidence at protein level: Swiss-Prot protein existence level 1. Extracellular Nef protein targets CD4(+) T-lymphocytes for apoptosis by interacting with CXCR4 surface receptors. From Human immunodeficiency virus type 1 group M subtype D (isolate Z2/CDC-Z34) (HIV-1).
    324..459     +  LTR            3' LTR (ΔU3) (fragment): self-inactivating 3' long terminal repeat (LTR) from HIV-1
    545..600     +  polyA_signal   β-globin poly(A) signal: rabbit β-globin polyadenylation signal (Gil and Proudfoot, 1987)
    985..1001    -  protein_bind   lac operator: The lac repressor binds to the lac operator to inhibit transcription in E. coli. This inhibition can be relieved by adding lactose or isopropyl-β-D-thiogalactopyranoside (IPTG). lac repressor encoded by lacI
   1009..1039    -  promoter       lac promoter: promoter for the E. coli lac operon
   1054..1075    -  protein_bind   CAP binding site: CAP binding activates transcription in the presence of cAMP. E. coli catabolite activator protein
   1088..1127    -  CDS            lacI (fragment): lac repressor; lacI; The lac repressor binds to the lac operator to inhibit transcription in E. coli. This inhibition can be relieved by adding lactose or isopropyl-β-D-thiogalactopyranoside (IPTG).
   1134..1156    +  promoter       SV40 promoter (fragment): SV40 enhancer and early promoter
   1180..1315    +  rep_origin     SV40 ori: SV40 origin of replication
   1335..1469    +  polyA_signal   SV40 poly(A) signal: SV40 polyadenylation signal
   1471..1525    -  CDS            lacI (fragment): lac repressor; lacI; The lac repressor binds to the lac operator to inhibit transcription in E. coli. This inhibition can be relieved by adding lactose or isopropyl-β-D-thiogalactopyranoside (IPTG).
   1708..2296    -  rep_origin     ori: high-copy-number ColE1/pMB1/pBR322/pUC origin of replication
   2467..3327    -  CDS            AmpR: β-lactamase; bla; confers resistance to ampicillin, carbenicillin, and related antibiotics
   3328..3432    -  promoter       AmpR promoter: bla
   3463..3842    +  enhancer       CMV enhancer: human cytomegalovirus immediate early enhancer
   3844..4101    +  LTR            5' LTR (truncated): truncated 5' long terminal repeat (LTR) from HIV-1
   4148..4273    +  misc_feature   HIV-1 Ψ: packaging signal of human immunodeficiency virus type 1
   4257..4616    +  CDS            HIV-1 gag (fragment): gag protein from human immunodeficiency virus 1; gag
   4765..4882    +  misc_feature   cPPT/CTS: central polypurine tract and central termination sequence of HIV-1
   5025..5108    +  CDS            vif (fragment): VIF_HV1BR - Experimental evidence at protein level: Swiss-Prot protein existence level 1. Counteracts the innate antiviral activity of host APOBEC3F and APOBEC3G. Forms a complex with host APOBEC3F and APOBEC3G thus preventing the entry of these lethally hypermutating enzymes into progeny virions. Recruits an active E3 ubiquitin ligase complex composed of elongin BC, CUL5, and RBX2 to induce polyubiquitination of APOBEC3G and APOBEC3F. In turn, they are directed to the 26S proteasome for degradation. Vif interaction with APOBEC3G also blocks its cytidine deaminase activity in a proteasome-inde
   5242..5475    +  misc_feature   RRE: The Rev response element (RRE) of HIV-1 allows for Rev-dependent mRNA export from the nucleus to the cytoplasm.
   5852..5877    +  CDS            Rev (fragment): human immunodeficiency virus 1 (HIV-1) Rev protein; rev; enhances nuclear export of unspliced and incompletely spliced viral mRNAs
   5877..5893    +  misc_feature   MCS (fragment): multiple cloning site
   5961..6264    +  enhancer       CMV enhancer: human cytomegalovirus immediate early enhancer
   6265..6468    +  promoter       CMV promoter: human cytomegalovirus (CMV) immediate early promoter
   6484..6500    +  promoter       tight TRE promoter (fragment): Tet-responsive promoter PTight, consisting of seven tet operator sequences followed by the minimal CMV promoter
   6499..6536    +  misc_feature   MCS (fragment): multiple cloning site
   6550..7266    +  CDS            mEGFP: mEGFP is a basic (constitutively fluorescent) green fluorescent protein published in 2002, derived from Aequorea victoria. It has moderate acid sensitivity.
   7306..228     +  CDS            KMT2A (fragment) (across the origin): KMT2A_HUMAN - Also known as ALL1, CXXC7, HRX, HTRX, MLL, MLL1, TRX1. Experimental evidence at protein level: Swiss-Prot protein existence level 1. Histone methyltransferase that plays an essential role in early development and hematopoiesis (PubMed:15960975, PubMed:12453419, PubMed:15960975, PubMed:19556245, PubMed:19187761, PubMed:20677832, PubMed:21220120, PubMed:26886794). Catalytic subunit of the MLL1/MLL complex, a multiprotein complex that mediates both methylation of 'Lys- 4' of histone H3 (H3K4me) complex and acetylation of 'Lys-16' of histone H4 (H4K16ac) (PubMed:15960975, PubMed:1245
