[The description below was written by a language model from this plasmid's Addgene catalogue record and pLannotate feature annotations shown in this document.]
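Description:
CL20_mEGFP_FOidr_081 is a mammalian expression plasmid built on the CL20 backbone, which the feature table shows to be an HIV-1-derived, self-inactivating lentiviral transfer vector, although the catalogue lists it simply as a mammalian expression vector. It is propagated in E. coli through a high-copy ColE1/pUC-type origin with ampicillin selection (AmpR under its bla promoter). The use of a recombination-reducing strain fits the presence of repeated LTR sequences. The viral framework comprises a CMV enhancer fused to a truncated 5' LTR, the Ψ packaging signal with a partial gag sequence, cPPT/CTS, the Rev response element, and a ΔU3 3' LTR followed by a rabbit β-globin polyadenylation signal. Together these elements would allow Rev-dependent export and packaging of the vector RNA and integration of a provirus lacking LTR promoter activity. Short fragments of nef, vif and rev are residual HIV-1 sequence. An SV40 origin and SV40 poly(A) signal lie in the plasmid backbone, and no mammalian selection marker is annotated.

The payload is driven by an internal CMV enhancer/promoter and encodes monomeric EGFP fused to the N terminus of FOidr_081, an unmutated human intrinsically disordered region. The depositor's comments place this segment at residues 1199–1403 of the leukaemia-associated fusion proteins KMT2A–AFDN, KMT2A–EPS15, KMT2A–MLLT1 and KMT2A–MLLT10. The annotation matches it to KMT2A, consistent with a region shared by all four fusions. The construct is intended to express the fluorescently tagged IDR in mammalian cells so its localisation can be observed. The associated publication concerns protein condensate formation and RNA biology.
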