Addgene plasmid #244633: CL20_mEGFP_FOidr_081
Purpose: Express mEGFP-tagged intrinsically disordered protein (IDR), FOidr_081, derived from human fusion protein KMT2A_AFDN; KMT2A_EPS15; KMT2A_MLLT1; KMT2A_MLLT10
Depositing lab: Richard Kriwacki. Depositing organization: St. Jude Children's Research Hospital. Publication: Proteome-wide computational analyses reveal links between protein condensate formation and RNA biology. Maiti S, Tripathi S, Baggett DW, Phillips AH, Park CG, Wang J, Wahiduzzaman, Freyaldenhoven WT, Kinger S, Pioso BJ, Bollinger JC, Somjee R, Lang B, Babu MM, Kriwacki RW. Sci Adv. 2025 Dec 5;11(49):eady1420. doi: 10.1126/sciadv.ady1420. Epub 2025 Dec 3. PubMed 41337585.
Backbone
  Vector backbone: CL20
  Vector type: Mammalian Expression
Growth in bacteria
  Bacterial resistance: Ampicillin, 100 μg/mL
  Growth temperature: 37°C
  Growth strain: NEB Stable
  Copy number: High Copy
Gene/Insert
  Gene/Insert name: FOidr_081
  Species: H. sapiens (human)
  Mutation: Unmutated
  Tag / fusion protein: monomeric EGFP (N terminal on insert)
  Cloning method: Restriction Enzyme; 5′ cloning site Unknown (unknown if destroyed)
Terms and licenses: Academic/Nonprofit Terms; Industry Terms: Not Available to Industry
Depositor comments: KMT2A_AFDN_1199_1403; KMT2A_EPS15_1199_1403; KMT2A_MLLT1_1199_1403; KMT2A_MLLT10_1199_1403
How to cite: CL20_mEGFP_FOidr_081 was a gift from Richard Kriwacki (Addgene plasmid # 244633 ; http://n2t.net/addgene:244633 ; RRID:Addgene_244633)
